LOCUS       Exported 7252 bp ds-DNA circular SYN 20-JAN-2020
DEFINITION  .
ACCESSION   .
VERSION     .
KEYWORDS    pAAV_hsyn_synzip_GFP no GCaMP6f
SOURCE      synthetic DNA construct
  ORGANISM  recombinant plasmid
REFERENCE   1 (bases 1 to 7252)
  AUTHORS   Trial User
  TITLE     Direct Submission
  JOURNAL   Exported Monday, Jan 20, 2020 from SnapGene 5.0.7
            https://www.snapgene.com
FEATURES             Location/Qualifiers
     source          1..7252
                     /organism="recombinant plasmid"
                     /mol_type="other DNA"
     promoter        1..448
                     /label=hSyn promoter
                     /note="human synapsin I promoter; confers neuron-specific
                     expression (Kugler et al., 2003)"
                     /note="color: #ffffff; direction: RIGHT"
     regulatory      463..472
                     /regulatory_class="other"
                     /note="vertebrate consensus sequence for strong initiation
                     of translation (Kozak, 1987)"
                     /note="color: #a6acb3"
     CDS             469..1185
                     /codon_start=1
                     /product="enhanced GFP"
                     /label=EGFP
                     /note="mammalian codon-optimized"
                     /note="This feature has 3 segments: 1: 469 .. 471 / #05fd14
                     2: 472 .. 474 / #05fd14 / 1a 3: 475 .. 1185 / #05fd14"
                     /translation="MVSKGEELFTGVVPILVELDGDVNGHKFSVSGEGEGDATYGKLTL
                     KFICTTGKLPVPWPTLVTTLTYGVQCFSRYPDHMKQHDFFKSAMPEGYVQERTIFFKDD
                     GNYKTRAEVKFEGDTLVNRIELKGIDFKEDGNILGHKLEYNYNSHNVYIMADKQKNGIK
                     VNFKIRHNIEDGSVQLADHYQQNTPIGDGPVLLPDNHYLSTQSALSKDPNEKRDHMVLL
                     EFVTAAGITLGMDELYK"
     misc_feature    1225..1746
                     /label=SYNAPTOZIP
                     /note="color: #84a4c0; direction: RIGHT"
     misc_feature    1624..1713
                     /label=ZIP
                     /note="color: #ff00ff; direction: RIGHT"
     CDS             1678..1689
                     /codon_start=1
                     /product="WELQut protease recognition and cleavage site"
                     /label=WELQut site
                     /note="color: #cc99b2 Cleavage site after base 1689"
                     /translation="WELQ"
     CDS             1714..1743
                     /codon_start=1
                     /product="Myc (human c-Myc proto-oncogene) epitope tag"
                     /label=Myc
                     /note="color: #cc99b2"
                     /translation="EQKLISEEDL"
     misc_feature    1747..3172
                     /label=3'UTR VAMP2
                     /note="color: #339966"
     misc_feature    3181..3687
                     /label=insert from pLenti_mCherry_SynaptoZip.xdna
                     /note="note=""Fragment extracted from
                     pLenti_mCherry_SynaptoZip.xdna [3211 nt] : (AgeI[5145] /
                     SacII[8359])"
                     /note="color: #84a4c0; direction: RIGHT"
     misc_feature    3186..3774
                     /label=WPRE
                     /note="woodchuck hepatitis virus posttranscriptional
                     regulatory element"
                     /note="color: #ffffff"
     CDS             complement(3657..3668)
                     /label=FactorXa site
                     /note="color: #008000; direction: LEFT"
     polyA_signal    3805..4285
                     /label=hGH polyA signal
                     /note="color: #ffc0cb; direction: RIGHT"
     repeat_region   4322..4462
                     /label=AAV2 ITR
                     /note="inverted terminal repeat of adeno-associated virus
                     serotype 2"
                     /note="color: #ffe4c4"
     rep_origin      4537..4992
                     /direction=RIGHT
                     /label=M13 origin
                     /note="color: #4682b4"
     promoter        5309..5337
                     /label=Amp prom
                     /note="color: #4682b4; direction: RIGHT"
     CDS             5577..6236
                     /label=AmpR
                     /note="color: #8fbc8f; direction: RIGHT"
     rep_origin      6388..7016
                     /direction=RIGHT
                     /label=ColE1 origin
                     /note="color: #4682b4"
     repeat_region   7060..7200
                     /label=AAV2 ITR
                     /note="inverted terminal repeat of adeno-associated virus
                     serotype 2"
                     /note="color: #ffe4c4"
ORIGIN
        1 agtgcaagtg ggttttagga ccaggatgag gcggggtggg ggtgcctacc tgacgaccga
       61 ccccgaccca ctggacaagc acccaacccc cattccccaa attgcgcatc ccctatcaga
      121 gagggggagg ggaaacagga tgcggcgagg cgcgtgcgca ctgccagctt cagcaccgcg
      181 gacagtgcct tcgcccccgc ctggcggcgc gcgccaccgc cgcctcagca ctgaaggcgc
      241 gctgacgtca ctcgccggtc ccccgcaaac tccccttccc ggccaccttg gtcgcgtccg
      301 cgccgccgcc ggcccagccg gaccgcacca cgcgaggcgc gagatagggg ggcacgggcg
      361 cgaccatctg cgctgcggcg ccggcgactc agcgctgcct cagtctgcgg tgggcagcgg
      421 aggagtcgtg tcgtgcctga gagcgcagtc gagaaaccgg tcgccaccat ggtgagcaag
      481 ggcgaggagc tgttcaccgg ggtggtgccc atcctggtcg agctggacgg cgacgtaaac
      541 ggccacaagt tcagcgtgtc cggcgagggc gagggcgatg ccacctacgg caagctgacc
      601 ctgaagttca tctgcaccac cggcaagctg cccgtgccct ggcccaccct cgtgaccacc
      661 ctgacctacg gcgtgcagtg cttcagccgc taccccgacc acatgaagca gcacgacttc
      721 ttcaagtccg ccatgcccga aggctacgtc caggagcgca ccatcttctt caaggacgac
      781 ggcaactaca agacccgcgc cgaggtgaag ttcgagggcg acaccctggt gaaccgcatc
      841 gagctgaagg gcatcgactt caaggaggac ggcaacatcc tggggcacaa gctggagtac
      901 aactacaaca gccacaacgt ctatatcatg gccgacaagc agaagaacgg catcaaggtg
      961 aacttcaaga tccgccacaa catcgaggac ggcagcgtgc agctcgccga ccactaccag
     1021 cagaacaccc ccatcggcga cggccccgtg ctgctgcccg acaaccacta cctgagcacc
     1081 cagtccgccc tgagcaaaga ccccaacgag aagcgcgatc acatggtcct gctggagttc
     1141 gtgaccgccg ccgggatcac tctcggcatg gacgagctgt acaagtccgg ccggactcag
     1201 atctcgagct caagcttcga attctcggct accgctgcca ccgtcccgcc tgccgccccg
     1261 gccggcgagg gtggcccccc tgcacctcct ccaaatctta ccagtaacag gagactgcag
     1321 cagacccagg cccaggtgga tgaggtggtg gacatcatga gggtgaatgt ggacaaggtc
     1381 ctggagcgag accagaagct atcggaactg gatgatcgcg cagatgccct ccaggcaggg
     1441 gcctcccagt ttgaaacaag tgcagccaag ctcaagcgca aatactggtg gaaaaacctc
     1501 aagatgatga tcatcttggg agtgatttgc gccatcatcc tcatcatcat catcgtttac
     1561 ttcagcactt ctgtccctga gggtaagggc gtggagccaa agacctactg ctactacagc
     1621 agcgctcagc tggagaagga gctgcaggcc ctggagaagg agaacgcaca actagaatgg
     1681 gaacttcaag cgctcgaaaa agaactggct caggaacaaa aactgatcag cgaggaggac
     1741 ctgtgacctg aggttcccat cacctctctc tctcaccctc tgcccccttt cctctttcct
     1801 gttcagcccc aagtcccttc atttgcatct gctatgcaat agcccctctc ctccttccct
     1861 tggatttaac caatccttcc cctatcttcc ctgtacaatt ccagaccctc cccaaacaga
     1921 gcaaacccca cagaaacaaa caaaacaccc cacctgtcta ggcttccata ggttgcatct
     1981 ttgtatccct tgggagcctc taagactggt cctacttggt cctaagaatc ccaaggtttt
     2041 ctgggagctt ccaacatgtt gattagcata tcatttgcat acactgtctt ttttttttcc
     2101 ctgggtttct tcctttctgt tccattactc ttcactcttc tgtgtttttt ttttttcttt
     2161 ctttcttttc ggaagagtta gtttccattg gtcctcttat cacactttta tttgcacgac
     2221 attatctgca ggtggtgggg agcctgggct tttggggaac taggacccca aagttgcctc
     2281 ctcccagccc ctctagtcta gtttgcttcc cttaccccat tttccacacc tcttgtaccc
     2341 tcctctccct cccccagctg gtgtgtaagt gtcttggagt tcagtgtgtt atgatggacc
     2401 aataattctg ccacttgggg tctctcccta cattcctgct ccccagtttt cgtgtggggc
     2461 attcagctga cattcccggg ggtctccctc cctcccatct gcctgatctg ctgcctcctc
     2521 ccaccaggag aactggaggc tgaccacaat ctggttcttt gaggaggggt ggctctagtg
     2581 tgtgtggggg tcatcactgc cttggggagg agtgggacaa aacagaaccc cccctaattc
     2641 ctgcctgaaa tctctggcct catccttgct agaggttgga ctgaaaactt tcctccccaa
     2701 tcctgggggg gggtattacc ccccatcact gcccagctcc tctgactgcc cccctgtatt
     2761 cagggtgggg gtactagtca ctgccaatat gtgtatggga cttgctggag gatggggatc
     2821 cttgtccttc tctagggctg ctgagccctg agagagagag agagagagag agagagagag
     2881 agagagagag agagagagag agggaagcaa gctatttccc tgttgggtac aatgatagag
     2941 aaaggatcta atctttaaaa atggcacagt tttaggggtc tgagggtaca gccccttaac
     3001 ctgcctcttg gggggggtgt tccccaaact cttcccccac acacaccagg ttttctgtgt
     3061 ggaggggaac caaggagatc taaactgtgg tgtgaaaggg taggagagat gctgggggtg
     3121 ggggtgcttg tgttttagac ccccaatatt atcccagtgt cccctgcctg aattctgcag
     3181 tcgacaatca acctctggat tacaaaattt gtgaaagatt gactggtatt cttaactatg
     3241 ttgctccttt tacgctatgt ggatacgctg ctttaatgcc tttgtatcat gctattgctt
     3301 cccgtatggc tttcattttc tcctccttgt ataaatcctg gttgctgtct ctttatgagg
     3361 agttgtggcc cgttgtcagg caacgtggcg tggtgtgcac tgtgtttgct gacgcaaccc
     3421 ccactggttg gggcattgcc accacctgtc agctcctttc cgggactttc gctttccccc
     3481 tccctattgc cacggcggaa ctcatcgccg cctgccttgc ccgctgctgg acaggggctc
     3541 ggctgttggg cactgacaat tccgtggtgt tgtcggggaa gctgacgtcc tttccatggc
     3601 tgctcgcctg tgttgccacc tggattctgc gcgggacgtc cttctgctac gtcccttcgg
     3661 ccctcaatcc agcggacctt ccttcccgcg gcctgctgcc ggctctgcgg cctcttccgc
     3721 gtcttcgcct tcgccctcag acgagtcgga tctccctttg ggccgcctcc ccgcatcgat
     3781 accgagcgct gctcgagaga tctacgggtg gcatccctgt gacccctccc cagtgcctct
     3841 cctggccctg gaagttgcca ctccagtgcc caccagcctt gtcctaataa aattaagttg
     3901 catcattttg tctgactagg tgtccttcta taatattatg gggtggaggg gggtggtatg
     3961 gagcaagggg caagttggga agacaacctg tagggcctgc ggggtctatt gggaaccaag
     4021 ctggagtgca gtggcacaat cttggctcac tgcaatctcc gcctcctggg ttcaagcgat
     4081 tctcctgcct cagcctcccg agttgttggg attccaggca tgcatgacca ggctcagcta
     4141 atttttgttt ttttggtaga gacggggttt caccatattg gccaggctgg tctccaactc
     4201 ctaatctcag gtgatctacc caccttggcc tcccaaattg ctgggattac aggcgtgaac
     4261 cactgctccc ttccctgtcc ttctgatttt gtaggtaacc acgtgcggac cgagcggccg
     4321 caggaacccc tagtgatgga gttggccact ccctctctgc gcgctcgctc gctcactgag
     4381 gccgggcgac caaaggtcgc ccgacgcccg ggctttgccc gggcggcctc agtgagcgag
     4441 cgagcgcgca gctgcctgca ggggcgcctg atgcggtatt ttctccttac gcatctgtgc
     4501 ggtatttcac accgcatann nnnnnnnnnn nnnnnnnnnn nnnnnnnnnn nnnnnnnnnn
     4561 nnnnnnnnnn nnnnnnnnnn nnnnnnnnnn nnnnnnnnnn nnnnnnnnnn nnnnnnnnnn
     4621 nnnnnnnnnn nnnnnnnnnn nnnnnnnnnn nnnnnnnnnn cnnnnnnnnn nnnnnnnnnn
     4681 nnnnnnnnnn nnnnnnnnnn nnnnnnnnnn nnnnnnnnnn nnnnnnnnnn nnnnnnnnnn
     4741 nnnnnnnnnn nnnnnnnnnn nnnnnnnnnn nnnnnnnnnn nnnnnnnnnn nnnnnnnnnn
     4801 nncctttgac gttggagtcc acgttcttta atagtggact cttgttccaa actggaacaa
     4861 cactcaaccc tatctcgggc tattcttttg atttataagg gattttgccg atttcggcct
     4921 attggttaaa aaatgagctg atttaacaaa aatttaacgc gaattttaac aaaatattaa
     4981 cgtttacaat tttatggtgc actctcagta caatctgctc tgatgccgca tagttaagcc
     5041 agccccgaca cccgccaaca cccgctgacg cgccctgacg ggcttgtctg ctcccggcat
     5101 ccgcttacag acaagctgtg accgtctccg ggagctgcat gtgtcagagg ttttcaccgt
     5161 catcaccgaa acgcgcgaga cgaaagggcc tcgtgatacg cctattttta taggttaatg
     5221 tcatgataat aatggtttct tagacgtcag gtggcacttt tcggggaaat gtgcgcggaa
     5281 cccctatttg tttatttttc taaatacatt caaatatgta tccgctcatg agacaataac
     5341 cctgataaat gcttcaataa tattgaaaaa ggaagagtat gagtattcaa catttccgtg
     5401 tcgcccttat tccctttttt gcggcatttt gccttcctgt ttttgctcac ccagaaacgc
     5461 tggtgaaagt aaaagatgct gaagatcagt tgggtgcacg agtgggttac atcgaactgg
     5521 atctcaacag cggtaagatc cttgagagtt ttcgccccga agaacgtttt ccaatgatga
     5581 gcacttttaa agttctgcta tgtggcgcgg tattatcccg tattgacgcc gggcaagagc
     5641 aactcggtcg ccgcatacac tattctcaga atgacttggt tgagtactca ccagtcacag
     5701 aaaagcatct tacggatggc atgacagtaa gagaattatg cagtgctgcc ataaccatga
     5761 gtgataacac tgcggccaac ttacttctga caacgatcgg aggaccgaag gagctaaccg
     5821 cttttttgca caacatgggg gatcatgtaa ctcgccttga tcgttgggaa ccggagctga
     5881 atgaagccat accaaacgac gagcgtgaca ccacgatgcc tgtagcaatg gcaacaacgt
     5941 tgcgcaaact attaactggc gaactactta ctctagcttc ccggcaacaa ttaatagact
     6001 ggatggaggc ggataaagtt gcaggaccac ttctgcgctc ggcccttccg gctggctggt
     6061 ttattgctga taaatctgga gccggtgagc gtgggtctcg cggtatcatt gcagcactgg
     6121 ggccagatgg taagccctcc cgtatcgtag ttatctacac gacggggagt caggcaacta
     6181 tggatgaacg aaatagacag atcgctgaga taggtgcctc actgattaag cattggtaac
     6241 tgtcagacca agtttactca tatatacttt agattgattt aaaacttcat ttttaattta
     6301 aaaggatcta ggtgaagatc ctttttgata atctcatgac caaaatccct taacgtgagt
     6361 tttcgttcca ctgagcgtca gaccccgtag aaaagatcaa aggatcttct tgagatcctt
     6421 tttttctgcg cgtaatctgc tgcttgcaaa caaaaaaacc accgctacca gcggtggttt
     6481 gtttgccgga tcaagagcta ccaactcttt ttccgaaggt aactggcttc agcagagcgc
     6541 agataccaaa tactgtcctt ctagtgtagc cgtagttagg ccaccacttc aagaactctg
     6601 tagcaccgcc tacatacctc gctctgctaa tcctgttacc agtggctgct gccagtggcg
     6661 ataagtcgtg tcttaccggg ttggactcaa gacgatagtt accggataag gcgcagcggt
     6721 cgggctgaac ggggggttcg tgcacacagc ccagcttgga gcgaacgacc tacaccgaac
     6781 tgagatacct acagcgtgag ctatgagaaa gcgccacgct tcccgaaggg agaaaggcgg
     6841 acaggtatcc ggtaagcggc agggtcggaa caggagagcg cacgagggag cttccagggg
     6901 gaaacgcctg gtatctttat agtcctgtcg ggtttcgcca cctctgactt gagcgtcgat
     6961 ttttgtgatg ctcgtcaggg gggcggagcc tatggaaaaa cgccagcaac gcggcctttt
     7021 tacggttcct ggccttttgc tggccttttg ctcacatgtc ctgcaggcag ctgcgcgctc
     7081 gctcgctcac tgaggccgcc cgggcaaagc ccgggcgtcg ggcgaccttt ggtcgcccgg
     7141 cctcagtgag cgagcgagcg cgcagagagg gagtggccaa ctccatcact aggggttcct
     7201 gcggccgcac gcgtttaatt aagtgtctag actgcagagg gccctgcgta tg
//
