[The description below was written by a language model from this plasmid's Addgene catalogue record and the feature table of its GenBank file.]
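Description:
pAAV-hSyn-eGFP-SynaptoZip (also called GreenZip or GZ) is an AAV transfer plasmid for neuronal expression of the synaptic activity marker SynaptoZip fused to eGFP. It is built on a pAAV backbone in which the original promoter was replaced by the human synapsin I promoter. In bacteria it is maintained as a high-copy plasmid through a ColE1 origin and ampicillin resistance, and it also carries an M13 (f1-type) origin. The catalogue lists a total size of 7218 bp, while the held sequence record is 7252 bp, a small discrepancy that the record does not explain.

Two AAV2 inverted terminal repeats flank the expression cassette and allow it to be packaged into recombinant AAV particles when replication and capsid functions are supplied in trans. Within the cassette, the hSyn promoter confers neuron-specific transcription, and a Kozak sequence precedes a mammalian codon-optimized EGFP. EGFP is fused to the N-terminus of the SynaptoZip segment, which is linked in the record to rat Vamp2 (synaptobrevin 2). The SynaptoZip region contains an annotated "ZIP" element near its C-terminal end and finishes with a Myc epitope tag. A WELQut protease site annotated inside ZIP and a Factor Xa site on the complementary strand within the WPRE are probably automatic sequence-match annotations. Downstream lie the VAMP2 3′ UTR, a WPRE that enhances transcript stability and expression, and the hGH polyadenylation signal. Part of this region is noted as derived from a lentiviral mCherry-SynaptoZip plasmid.

According to the associated record, the construct is used for viral or plasmid delivery of a green fluorescent, synaptic-vesicle-targeted reporter for functional mapping of active brain synapses.
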