Addgene plasmid #122525: pAAV-hSyn-eGFP-SynaptoZip
Purpose: AAV expression of the synaptic activity-marker SynaptoZip fused to eGFP driven by human Synapsin promoter
Depositing lab: Antonio Malgaroli. Depositing organization: Universita Vita Salute San Raffaele. Publication: Functional mapping of brain synapses by the enriching activity-marker SynaptoZip. Ferro M, Lamanna J, Ripamonti M, Racchetti G, Arena A, Spadini S, Montesano G, Cortese R, Zimarino V, Malgaroli A. Nat Commun. 2017 Oct 31;8(1):1229. doi: 10.1038/s41467-017-01335-4. PubMed 29089485.
Backbone
  Vector backbone: pAAV
  Backbone size w/o insert (bp): 5974
  Total vector size (bp): 7218
  Modifications to backbone: Substitution of the original promoter with hSyn
  Vector type: Mammalian Expression, AAV
Growth in bacteria
  Bacterial resistance: Ampicillin, 100 μg/mL
  Growth temperature: 37°C
  Growth strain: NEB Stable
  Copy number: High Copy
Gene/Insert
  Gene/Insert name: eGFP-SynaptoZip (alt names: GreenZip; GZ)
  Species: R. norvegicus (rat)
  Insert size (bp): 1278
  GenBank ID: MF797884
  Entrez Gene: Vamp2 (a.k.a. RATVAMPB, RATVAMPIR, SYB, Syb2)
  Promoter: hSyn
  Tag / fusion protein: eGFP (N terminal on insert); Myc (C terminal on insert)
  Cloning method: Restriction Enzyme; 5′ cloning site AgeI (not destroyed); 3′ cloning site SalI (not destroyed)
  Sequencing primers: 5′ GCAGCACGACTTCTTCAAGTC; 3′ ATTGGTTAAATCCAAGGGAAGG
Terms and licenses: Academic/Nonprofit Terms; Industry Terms: Not Available to Industry
How to cite: pAAV-hSyn-eGFP-SynaptoZip was a gift from Antonio Malgaroli (Addgene plasmid # 122525 ; http://n2t.net/addgene:122525 ; RRID:Addgene_122525)
